>Addgene plasmid #182642 | pQCXIP-EGFP-CDMPR | addgene full sequence | sequence record 358624 | Addgene NGS Result
TCCGCGTTACATAACTTACGGTAAATGGCCCGCCTGGCTGACCGCCCAACGACCCCCGCCCATTGACGTC
AATAATGACGTATGTTCCCATAGTAACGCCAATAGGGACTTTCCATTGACGTCAATGGGTGGAGTATTTA
CGGTAAACTGCCCACTTGGCAGTACATCAAGTGTATCATATGCCAAGTACGCCCCCTATTGACGTCAATG
ACGGTAAATGGCCCGCCTGGCATTATGCCCAGTACATGACCTTATGGGACTTTCCTACTTGGCAGTACAT
CTACGTATTAGTCATCGCTATTACCATGGTGATGCGGTTTTGGCAGTACATCAATGGGCGTGGATAGCGG
TTTGACTCACGGGGATTTCCAAGTCTCCACCCCATTGACGTCAATGGGAGTTTGTTTTGGCACCAAAATC
AACGGGACTTTCCAAAATGTCGTAACAACTCCGCCCCATTGACGCAAATGGGCGGTAGGCGTGTACGGTG
GGAGGTCTATATAAGCAGAGCTCAATAAAAGAGCCCACAACCCCTCACTCGGCGCGCCAGTCTTCCGATA
GACTGCGTCGCCCGGGTACCCGTATTCCCAATAAAGCCTCTTGCTGTTTGCATCCGAATCGTGGTCTCGC
TGTTCCTTGGGAGGGTCTCCTCTGAGTGATTGACTACCCACGACGGGGGTCTTTCATTTGGGGGCTCGTC
CGGGATTTGGAGACCCCTGCCCAGGGACCACCGACCCACCACCGGGAGGTAAGCTGGCCAGCAACTTATC
TGTGTCTGTCCGATTGTCTAGTGTCTATGTTTGATGTTATGCGCCTGCGTCTGTACTAGTTAGCTAACTA
GCTCTGTATCTGGCGGACCCGTGGTGGAACTGACGAGTTCTGAACACCCGGCCGCAACCCTGGGAGACGT
CCCAGGGACTTTGGGGGCCGTTTTTGTGGCCCGACCTGAGGAAGGGAGTCGATGTGGAATCCGACCCCGT
CAGGATATGTGGTTCTGGTAGGAGACGAGAACCTAAAACAGTTCCCGCCTCCGTCTGAATTTTTGCTTTC
GGTTTGGAACCGAAGCCGCGCGTCTTGTCTGCTGCAGCGCTGCAGCATCGTTCTGTGTTGTCTCTGTCTG
ACTGTGTTTCTGTATTTGTCTGAAAATTAGGGCCAGACTGTTACCACTCCCTTAAGTTTGACCTTAGGTC
ACTGGAAAGATGTCGAGCGGATCGCTCACAACCAGTCGGTAGATGTCAAGAAGAGACGTTGGGTTACCTT
CTGCTCTGCAGAATGGCCAACCTTTAACGTCGGATGGCCGCGAGACGGCACCTTTAACCGAGACCTCATC
ACCCAGGTTAAGATCAAGGTCTTTTCACCTGGCCCGCATGGACACCCAGACCAGGTCCCCTACATCGTGA
CCTGGGAAGCCTTGGCTTTTGACCCCCCTCCCTGGGTCAAGCCCTTTGTACACCCTAAGCCTCCGCCTCC
TCTTCCTCCATCCGCCCCGTCTCTCCCCCTTGAACCTCCTCGTTCGACCCCGCCTCGATCCTCCCTTTAT
CCAGCCCTCACTCCTTCTCTAGGCGCCGGAATTGAAGATCTGGGGGATCGATCCTCTAGAGTCCGTTACA
TAACTTACGGTAAATGGCCCGCCTGGCTGACCGCCCAACGACCCCCGCCCATTGACGTCAATAATGACGT
ATGTTCCCATAGTAACGCCAATAGGGACTTTCCATTGACGTCAATGGGTGGAGTATTTACGGTAAACTGC
CCACTTGGCAGTACATCAAGTGTATCATATGCCAAGTACGCCCCCTATTGACGTCAATGACGGTAAATGG
CCCGCCTGGCATTATGCCCAGTACATGACCTTATGGGACTTTCCTACTTGGCAGTACATCTACGTATTAG
TCATCGCTATTACCATGGTGATGCGGTTTTGGCAGTACATCAATGGGCGTGGATAGCGGTTTGACTCACG
GGGATTTCCAAGTCTCCACCCCATTGACGTCAATGGGAGTTTGTTTTGGCACCAAAATCAACGGGACTTT
CCAAAATGTCGTAACAACTCCGCCCCATTGACGCAAATGGGCGGTAGGCGTGTACGGTGGGAGGTCTATA
TAAGCAGAGCTCGTTTAGTGAACCGTCAGATCGCCTGGAGACGCCATCCACGCTGTTTTGACCTCCATAG
AAGACACCGGGACCGATCCAGCCTCCGCGGCCGGGAACGGTGCATTGGAACGGACCTGCAGGAATTGATC
CGCGGCCGCCCGCCACCATGAAGACGATCATCGCCCTGAGCTACATCTTCTGCCTGGTGTTCGCCAGGGA
ATCTATGGTGAGCAAGGGCGAGGAGCTGTTCACCGGGGTGGTGCCCATCCTGGTCGAGCTGGACGGCGAC
GTAAACGGCCACAAGTTCAGCGTGTCCGGCGAGGGCGAGGGCGATGCCACCTACGGCAAGCTGACCCTGA
AGTTCATCTGCACCACCGGCAAGCTGCCCGTGCCCTGGCCCACCCTCGTGACCACCCTGACCTACGGCGT
GCAGTGCTTCAGCCGCTACCCCGACCACATGAAGCAGCACGACTTCTTCAAGTCCGCCATGCCCGAAGGC
TACGTCCAGGAGCGCACCATCTTCTTCAAGGACGACGGCAACTACAAGACCCGCGCCGAGGTGAAGTTCG
AGGGCGACACCCTGGTGAACCGCATCGAGCTGAAGGGCATCGACTTCAAGGAGGACGGCAACATCCTGGG
GCACAAGCTGGAGTACAACTACAACAGCCACAACGTCTATATCATGGCCGACAAGCAGAAGAACGGCATC
AAGGTGAACTTCAAGATCCGCCACAACATCGAGGACGGCAGCGTGCAGCTCGCCGACCACTACCAGCAGA
ACACCCCCATCGGCGACGGCCCCGTGCTGCTGCCCGACAACCACTACCTGAGCACCCAGTCCGCCCTGAG
CAAAGACCCCAACGAGAAGCGCGATCACATGGTCCTGCTGGAGTTCGTGACCGCCGCCGGGATCACTCTC
GGCATGGACGAGCTGTACAAGGGTACCACAGAAGAAAAATCGTGTGACCTGGTAGGAGAGAAGGATAAGG
AGTCAAAGAACGAGGTGGCTCTCCTGGAGAGGTTACGGCCACTGTTTAACAAAAGTTTTGAGAGTACTGT
GGGCCAGGGCTCAGACACATACAGCTACATATTCAGAGTATGCCGGGAAGCTAGCAACCACTCCTCTGGA
GCAGGCCTGGTCCAGATCAACAAAAGCAATGACAAGGAGACAGTGGTTGGGAGAATCAACGAGACTCACA
TCTTCAATGGAAGTAATTGGATCATGCTGATATATAAAGGGGGTGATGAATATGACAACCACTGTGGCAA
AGAGCAGCGCCGTGCAGTGGTGATGATCTCCTGCAATCGGCACACACTAGCGGCTAATTTTAACCCAGTG
TCTGAGGAACGAGGCAAAGTCCAGGATTGCTTCTACCTCTTTGAGATGGATAGCAGCCTGGCCTGTTCAC
CAGAGGTCTCACACCTCAGTGTGGGCTCGATCTTACTTGTCATATTTGCATCATTGGTTGCTGTCTATAT
CATTGGGGGTTTCTTATACCAGCGATTGGTAGTGGGGGCCAAGGGAATGGAGCAGTTTCCTCATCTGGCC
TTCTGGCAGGATCTTGGCAACCTAGTAGCTGATGGTTGTGACTTTGTGTGCCGATCCAAACCCCGCAATG
TGCCTGCAGCATATCGTGGAGTGGGAGATGACCAGCTGGGGGAAGAGTCGGAAGAAAGGGATGATCATCT
GCTACCAATGTGATAATTAATTAACGGATCCGGAATTCCGCCCCCCCCCCCCCCCCCCCTCTCCCTCCCC
CCCCCCTAACGTTACTGGCCGAAGCCGCTTGGAATAAGGCCGGTGTGCGTTTGTCTATATGTTATTTTCC
ACCATATTGCCGTCTTTTGGCAATGTGAGGGCCCGGAAACCTGGCCCTGTCTTCTTGACGAGCATTCCTA
GGGGTCTTTCCCCTCTCGCCAAAGGAATGCAAGGTCTGTTGAATGTCGTGAAGGAAGCAGTTCCTCTGGA
AGCTTCTTGAAGACAAACAACGTCTGTAGCGACCCTTTGCAGGCAGCGGAACCCCCCACCTGGCGACAGG
TGCCTCTGCGGCCAAAAGCCACGTGTATAAGATACACCTGCAAAGGCGGCACAACCCCAGTGCCACGTTG
TGAGTTGGATAGTTGTGGAAAGAGTCAAATGGCTCTCCTCAAGCGTATTCAACAAGGGGCTGAAGGATGC
CCAGAAGGTACCCCATTGTATGGGATCTGATCTGGGGCCTCGGTGCACATGCTTTACATGTGTTTAGTCG
AGGTTAAAAAAACGTCTAGGCCCCCCGAACCACGGGGACGTGGTTTTCCTTTGAAAAACACGATGATAAG
CTTGCCACAACCCACAAGGAGACGACCTTCCATGACCGAGTACAAGCCCACGGTGCGCCTCGCCACCCGC
GACGACGTCCCCCGGGCCGTACGCACCCTCGCCGCCGCGTTCGCCGACTACCCCGCCACGCGCCACACCG
TCGACCCGGACCGCCACATCGAGCGGGTCACCGAGCTGCAAGAACTCTTCCTCACGCGCGTCGGGCTCGA
CATCGGCAAGGTGTGGGTCGCGGACGACGGCGCCGCGGTGGCGGTCTGGACCACGCCGGAGAGCGTCGAA
GCGGGGGCGGTGTTCGCCGAGATCGGCCCGCGCATGGCCGAGTTGAGCGGTTCCCGGCTGGCCGCGCAGC
AACAGATGGAAGGCCTCCTGGCGCCGCACCGGCCCAAGGAGCCCGCGTGGTTCCTGGCCACCGTCGGCGT
CTCGCCCGACCACCAGGGCAAGGGTCTGGGCAGCGCCGTCGTGCTCCCCGGAGTGGAGGCGGCCGAGCGC
GCCGGGGTGCCCGCCTTCCTGGAGACCTCCGCGCCCCGCAACCTCCCCTTCTACGAGCGGCTCGGCTTCA
CCGTCACCGCCGACGTCGAGGTGCCCGAAGGACCGCGCACCTGGTGCATGACCCGCAAGCCCGGTGCCTG
ACGCCCGCCCCACGACCCGCAGCGCCCGACCGAAAGGAGCGCACGACCCCATGGCTCCGACCGAAGCCAC
CCGGGGCGGCCCCGCCGACCCCGCACCCGCCCCCGAGGCCCACCGACTCTAGTCGAGGGCTGCAGCGCTG
CAGAGGCCGAGTGCAGAACTGCTCCAAAGGGACCTCAAGGCTTTCCGAGGGACACTAGGCTGACTCCATC
GAGCCAGTGTAGAGATAAGCTTATCGATTAGTCCAATTTGTTAAAGACAGGATATCAGTGGTCCAGGCTC
TAGTTTTGACTCAACAATATCACCAGCTGAAGCCTATAGAGTACGAGCCATAGATAAAATAAAAGATTTT
ATTTAGTCTCCAGAAAAAGGGGGGAATGAAAGACCCCACCTGTAGGTTTGGCAAGCTAGCTTAAGTAACG
CCATTTTGCAAGGCATGGAAAAATACATAACTGAGAATAGAGAAGTTCAGATCAAGGTCAGGAACAGATG
GAACAGGGTCGACCCTAGAGAACCATCAGATGTTTCCAGGGTGCCCCAAGGACCTGAAATGACCCTGTGC
CTTATTTGAACTAACCAATCAGTTCGCTTCTCGCTTCTGTTCGCGCGCTTCTGCTCCCCGAGCTCAATAA
AAGAGCCCACAACCCCTCACTCGGGGCGCCAGTCCTCCGATTGACTGAGTCGCCCGGGTACCCGTGTATC
CAATAAACCCTCTTGCAGTTGCATCCGACTTGTGGTCTCGCTGTTCCTTGGGAGGGTCTCCTCTGAGTGA
TTGACTACCCGTCAGCGGGGGTCTTTCATTTGGGGGCTCGTCCGGGATCGGGAGACCCCTGCCCAGGGAC
CACCGACCCACCACCGGGAGGTAAGCTGGCTGCCTCGCGCGTTTCGGTGATGACGGTGAAAACCTCTGAC
ACATGCAGCTCCCGGAGACGGTCACAGCTTGTCTGTAAGCGGATGCCGGGAGCAGACAAGCCCGTCAGGG
CGCGTCAGCGGGTGTTGGCGGGTGTCGGGGCGCAGCCATGACCCAGTCACGTAGCGATAGCGGAGTGTAG
ATCCGGCTGTGGAATGTGTGTCAGTTAGGGTGTGGAAAGTCCCCAGGCTCCCCAGCAGGCAGAAGTATGC
AAAGCATGCATCTCAATTAGTCAGCAACCAGGTGTGGAAAGTCCCCAGGCTCCCCAGCAGGCAGAAGTAT
GCAAAGCATGCATCTCAATTAGTCAGCAACCATAGTCCCGCCCCTAACTCCGCCCATCCCGCCCCTAACT
CCGCCCAGTTCCGCCCATTCTCCGCCCCATGGCTGACTAATTTTTTTTATTTATGCAGAGGCCGAGGCCG
CCTCGGCCTCTGAGCTATTCCAGAAGTAGTGAGGAGGCTTTTTTGGAGGCCTAGGCTTTTGCAAAAAGCT
TACTGGCTTAACTATGCGGCATCAGAGCAGATTGTACTGAGAGTGCACCATATGCGGTGTGAAATACCGC
ACAGATGCGTAAGGAGAAAATACCGCATCAGGCGCTCTTCCGCTTCCTCGCTCACTGACTCGCTGCGCTC
GGTCGTTCGGCTGCGGCGAGCGGTATCAGCTCACTCAAAGGCGGTAATACGGTTATCCACAGAATCAGGG
GATAACGCAGGAAAGAACATGTGAGCAAAAGGCCAGCAAAAGGCCAGGAACCGTAAAAAGGCCGCGTTGC
TGGCGTTTTTCCATAGGCTCCGCCCCCCTGACGAGCATCACAAAAATCGACGCTCAAGTCAGAGGTGGCG
AAACCCGACAGGACTATAAAGATACCAGGCGTTTCCCCCTGGAAGCTCCCTCGTGCGCTCTCCTGTTCCG
ACCCTGCCGCTTACCGGATACCTGTCCGCCTTTCTCCCTTCGGGAAGCGTGGCGCTTTCTCATAGCTCAC
GCTGTAGGTATCTCAGTTCGGTGTAGGTCGTTCGCTCCAAGCTGGGCTGTGTGCACGAACCCCCCGTTCA
GCCCGACCGCTGCGCCTTATCCGGTAACTATCGTCTTGAGTCCAACCCGGTAAGACACGACTTATCGCCA
CTGGCAGCAGCCACTGGTAACAGGATTAGCAGAGCGAGGTATGTAGGCGGTGCTACAGAGTTCTTGAAGT
GGTGGCCTAACTACGGCTACACTAGAAGGACAGTATTTGGTATCTGCGCTCTGCTGAAGCCAGTTACCTT
CGGAAAAAGAGTTGGTAGCTCTTGATCCGGCAAACAAACCACCGCTGGTAGCGGTGGTTTTTTTGTTTGC
AAGCAGCAGATTACGCGCAGAAAAAAAGGATCTCAAGAAGATCCTTTGATCTTTTCTACGGGGTCTGACG
CTCAGTGGAACGAAAACTCACGTTAAGGGATTTTGGTCATGAGATTATCAAAAAGGATCTTCACCTAGAT
CCTTTTAAATTAAAAATGAAGTTTTAAATCAATCTAAAGTATATATGAGTAAACTTGGTCTGACAGTTAC
CAATGCTTAATCAGTGAGGCACCTATCTCAGCGATCTGTCTATTTCGTTCATCCATAGTTGCCTGACTCC
CCGTCGTGTAGATAACTACGATACGGGAGGGCTTACCATCTGGCCCCAGTGCTGCAATGATACCGCGAGA
CCCACGCTCACCGGCTCCAGATTTATCAGCAATAAACCAGCCAGCCGGAAGGGCCGAGCGCAGAAGTGGT
CCTGCAACTTTATCCGCCTCCATCCAGTCTATTAATTGTTGCCGGGAAGCTAGAGTAAGTAGTTCGCCAG
TTAATAGTTTGCGCAACGTTGTTGCCATTGCTGCAGGCATCGTGGTGTCACGCTCGTCGTTTGGTATGGC
TTCATTCAGCTCCGGTTCCCAACGATCAAGGCGAGTTACATGATCCCCCATGTTGTGCAAAAAAGCGGTT
AGCTCCTTCGGTCCTCCGATCGTTGTCAGAAGTAAGTTGGCCGCAGTGTTATCACTCATGGTTATGGCAG
CACTGCATAATTCTCTTACTGTCATGCCATCCGTAAGATGCTTTTCTGTGACTGGTGAGTACTCAACCAA
GTCATTCTGAGAATAGTGTATGCGGCGACCGAGTTGCTCTTGCCCGGCGTCAACACGGGATAATACCGCG
CCACATAGCAGAACTTTAAAAGTGCTCATCATTGGAAAACGTTCTTCGGGGCGAAAACTCTCAAGGATCT
TACCGCTGTTGAGATCCAGTTCGATGTAACCCACTCGTGCACCCAACTGATCTTCAGCATCTTTTACTTT
CACCAGCGTTTCTGGGTGAGCAAAAACAGGAAGGCAAAATGCCGCAAAAAAGGGAATAAGGGCGACACGG
AAATGTTGAATACTCATACTCTTCCTTTTTCAATATTATTGAAGCATTTATCAGGGTTATTGTCTCATGA
GCGGATACATATTTGAATGTATTTAGAAAAATAAACAAATAGGGGTTCCGCGCACATTTCCCCGAAAAGT
GCCACCTGACGTCTAAGAAACCATTATTATCATGACATTAACCTATAAAAATAGGCGTATCACGAGGCCC
TTTCGTCTTCAAGAATTAGCTTGGCCATTGCATACGTTGTATCCATATCATAATATGTACATTTATATTG
GCTCATGTCCAACATTACCGCCATGTTGACATTGATTATTGACTAGTTATTAATAGTAATCAATTACGGG
GTCATTAGTTCATAGCCCATATATGGAGT
Features (pLannotate 1.2.2; 23 found; start..end, strand, type, name):
    309..512     +  promoter       CMV promoter: human cytomegalovirus (CMV) immediate early promoter
    513..688     +  LTR            5' LTR (truncated): truncated long terminal repeat from Moloney murine sarcoma virus
    810..1084    +  misc_feature   MESV Ψ (fragment): packaging signal of murine embryonic stem cell virus
   1151..1567    +  CDS            gag (truncated): truncated Moloney murine leukemia virus (MMLV) gag gene lacking the start codon
   1604..1907    +  enhancer       CMV enhancer: human cytomegalovirus immediate early enhancer
   1908..2111    +  promoter       CMV promoter: human cytomegalovirus (CMV) immediate early promoter
   2315..3031    +  CDS            EGFP: EGFP is a basic (constitutively fluorescent) green fluorescent protein published in 1996, derived from Aequorea victoria. It is reported to be a rapidly-maturing weak dimer with moderate acid sensitivity.
   3041..3790    +  CDS            M6pr (fragment): MPRD_MOUSE - Also known as 46mpr. Experimental evidence at protein level: Swiss-Prot protein existence level 1. Transport of phosphorylated lysosomal enzymes from the Golgi complex and the cell surface to lysosomes. Lysosomal enzymes bearing phosphomannosyl residues bind specifically to mannose-6-phosphate receptors in the Golgi apparatus and the resulting receptor-ligand complex is transported to an acidic prelyosomal compartment where the low pH mediates the dissociation of the complex. From Mus musculus (Mouse).
   3819..3839    -  promoter       chicken β-actin promoter (fragment): contains a 21-bp deletion relative to the standard chicken β-actin promoter
   3947..4409    +  misc_feature   IRES: internal ribosome entry site (IRES) of the encephalomyocarditis virus (EMCV)
   4442..5041    +  CDS            PuroR: puromycin N-acetyltransferase; pac from Streptomyces alboniger; confers resistance to puromycin
   5091..5156    +  CDS            dmpM (fragment): DMPM_STRAD - Protein inferred from homology: Swiss-Prot protein existence level 3. From Streptomyces alboniger.
   5169..5240    +  CDS            Mos (fragment): MOS_MOUSE - Experimental evidence at transcript level: Swiss-Prot protein existence level 2. From Mus musculus (Mouse).
   5273..5373    +  CDS            env (fragment): murine leukemia virus gPr80 envelope polyprotein precursor; env; proteolytically cleaved into gp70SU and p15TM subunits
   5415..5840    +  LTR            3' LTR (ΔU3): self-inactivating 3' long terminal repeat (LTR) from Moloney murine leukemia virus
   5909..5949    +  CDS            rop (fragment): Rop protein, which maintains plasmids at low copy number; rop
   6051..6089    +  misc_feature   bom (fragment): basis of mobility region from pBR322
   6106..6435    +  promoter       SV40 promoter: SV40 enhancer and early promoter
   6441..6542    +  misc_feature   bom (fragment): basis of mobility region from pBR322
   6728..7316    -  rep_origin     ori: high-copy-number ColE1/pMB1/pBR322/pUC origin of replication
   7487..8347    -  CDS            AmpR: β-lactamase; bla; confers resistance to ampicillin, carbenicillin, and related antibiotics
   8348..8452    -  promoter       AmpR promoter: bla
   8638..308     +  enhancer       CMV enhancer (across the origin): human cytomegalovirus immediate early enhancer
