[The description below was written by a language model from this plasmid's Addgene catalogue record and pLannotate feature annotations shown in this document.]
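Description:
pQCXIP-EGFP-CDMPR is a self-inactivating gammaretroviral expression vector of about 8.7 kb, built on the Clontech/Takara pQCXIP backbone for transient expression or stable transduction of mammalian cells. In bacteria it is maintained through a high-copy ColE1/pUC-type origin and an ampicillin resistance gene. The viral portion begins with a hybrid 5' end in which the CMV enhancer and promoter are joined to a truncated murine sarcoma virus LTR. This hybrid drives production of the genomic RNA in packaging cells. It is followed by the Ψ packaging signal with a truncated, start-codon-less gag segment that aids encapsidation. The 3' LTR carries a U3 deletion, so after reverse transcription and integration both LTRs lack promoter activity and expression depends on the internal promoter.

That internal CMV enhancer/promoter drives a bicistronic transcript. The first cistron, cloned between NotI and PacI, encodes an N-terminal ER-targeting signal sequence from hemagglutinin, followed by EGFP and then the murine cation-dependent mannose-6-phosphate receptor (CDMPR, M6pr) without its own signal peptide. Because of this arrangement, EGFP should lie on the lumenal/extracellular side of the membrane receptor. An EMCV IRES downstream allows translation of puromycin N-acetyltransferase from the same mRNA, coupling puromycin selection to expression of the fusion. The short annotated fragments (chicken β-actin promoter, dmpM, Mos, env, rop, bom) and the SV40 promoter region are probably backbone remnants rather than functional parts of the payload.

According to the associated publication title, the construct was used to study retrograde transport of CDMPR with sulfatable nanobodies. The exposed EGFP presumably serves as both the fluorescent reporter and the nanobody handle, though the record does not state this.
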