Addgene plasmid #182642: pQCXIP-EGFP-CDMPR
Purpose: Mammalian expression vector encoding a protein fusion composed of an N-terminal ER targeting sequence of hemagglutinin (HA), followed by EGFP and murine CDMPR (without its signal peptide)
Depositing lab: Martin Spiess. Depositing organization: University of Basel. Publication: Retrograde transport of CDMPR depends on several machineries as analyzed by sulfatable nanobodies. Buser DP, Bader G, Spiess M. Life Sci Alliance. 2022 Mar 21;5(7). pii: 5/7/e202101269. doi: 10.26508/lsa.202101269. Print 2022 Mar. PubMed 35314489.
Backbone
  Vector backbone: pQCXIP
  Backbone manufacturer: Clontech/Takara Bio
  Backbone size w/o insert (bp): 7181
  Total vector size (bp): 8709
  Vector type: Mammalian Expression, Retroviral
  Selectable markers: Puromycin
Growth in bacteria
  Bacterial resistance: Ampicillin, 100 μg/mL
  Growth temperature: 37°C
  Growth strain: NEB Stable
  Copy number: High Copy
Gene/Insert
  Gene/Insert name: CDMPR (alt names: CDMPR46; Cation-dependent mannose-6-phosphate receptor)
  Species: M. musculus (mouse), Synthetic
  Insert size (bp): 1557
  Promoter: CMV
  Tag / fusion protein: N-terminal ER targeting sequence of hemagglutinin (HA) (N terminal on insert); EGFP (N terminal on insert)
  Cloning method: Restriction Enzyme; 5′ cloning site NotI (not destroyed); 3′ cloning site PacI (not destroyed)
  Sequencing primers: 5′ ACGCCATCCACGCTGTTTTGACCT; 3′ AAGCGGCTTCGGCCAGTAACGTTA
Terms and licenses: Academic/Nonprofit Terms; Industry Terms: Not Available to Industry
How to cite: pQCXIP-EGFP-CDMPR was a gift from Martin Spiess (Addgene plasmid # 182642 ; http://n2t.net/addgene:182642 ; RRID:Addgene_182642)
